>Addgene plasmid #48986 | pBEG R2-iNeo-L3 #BGV207 | depositor partial sequence | sequence record 71728 | Full sequence
CCAATACGCAAACCGCCTCTCCCCGCGCGTTGGCCGATTCATTAATGCAGCTGGCACGACAGGTTTCCCG
ACTGGAAAGCGGGCAGTGAGCGCAACGCAATTAATGTGAGTTAGCTCACTCATTAGGCACCCCAGGCTTT
ACACTTTATGCTTCCGCGGCTCGTATGTTGTGTGGAATTGTGAGCGGATAACAATTTCACACAGGAAACA
GCTATGACCATGATTACGCCACTAGCAGATCTGCCGGCCATAGTGACTGGATATGTTGTGTTTTACAGTA
TTATGTAGTCTGTTTTTTATGCAAAATCTAATTTAATATATTGATATTTATATCATTTTACGTTTCTCGT
TCAGCTTTCTTGTACAAAGTGGTTCGATAATTCCGCCCCTCTCCCTCCCCCCCCCCTAACGTTACTGGCC
GAAGCCGCTTGGAATAAGGCCGGTGTGCGTTTGTCTATATGTTATTTTCCACCATATTGCCGTCTTTTGG
CAATGTGAGGGCCCGGAAACCTGGCCCTGTCTTCTTGACGAGCATTCCTAGGGGTCTTTCCCCTCTCGCC
AAAGGAATGCAAGGTCTGTTGAATGTCGTGAAGGAAGCAGTTCCTCTGGAAGCTTCTTGAAGACAAACAA
CGTCTGTAGCGACCCTTTGCAGGCAGCGGAACCCCCCACCTGGCGACAGGTGCCTCTGCGGCCAAAAGCC
ACGTGTATAAGATACACCTGCAAAGGCGGCACAACCCCAGTGCCACGTTGTGAGTTGGATAGTTGTGGAA
AGAGTCAAATGGCTCTCCTCAAGCGTATTCAACAAGGGGCTGAAGGATGCCCAGAAGGTACCCCATTGTA
TGGGATCTGATCTGGGGCCTCGGTGCACATGCTTTACATGTGTTTAGTCGAGGTTAAAAAACGTCTAGGC
CCCCCGAACCACGGGGACGTGGTTTTCCTTTGAAAAACACGATGATAAGCTTGATCCACCATGATTGAAC
AAGATGGATTGCACGCAGGTTCTCCGGCCGCTTGGGTGGAGAGGCTATTCGGCTATGACTGGGCACAACA
GACAATCGGCTGCTCTGATGCCGCCGTGTTCCGGCTGTCAGCGCAGGGGCGCCCGGTTCTTTTTGTCAAG
ACCGACCTGTCCGGTGCCCTGAATGAACTGCAGGACGAGGCAGCGCGGCTATCGTGGCTGGCCACGACGG
GCGTTCCTTGCGCAGCTGTGCTCGACGTTGTCACTGAAGCGGGAAGGGACTGGCTGCTATTGGGCGAAGT
GCCGGGGCAGGATCTCCTGTCATCTCACCTTGCTCCTGCCGAGAAAGTATCCATCATGGCTGATGCAATG
CGGCGGCTGCATACGCTTGATCCGGCTACCTGCCCATTCGACCACCAAGCGAAACATCGCATCGAGCGAG
CACGTACTCGGATGGAAGCCGGTCTTGTCGATCAGGATGATCTGGACGAAGAGCATCAGGGGCTCGCGCC
AGCCGAACTGTTCGCCAGGCTCAAGGCGCGCATGCCCGACGGCGAGGATCTCGTCGTGACCCATGGCGAT
GCCTGCTTGCCGAATATCATGGTGGAAAATGGCCGCTTTTCTGGATTCATCGACTGTGGCCGGCTGGGTG
TGGCGGACCGCTATCAGGACATAGCGTTGGCTACCCGTGATATTGCTGAAGAGCTTGGCGGCGAATGGGC
TGACCGCTTCCTCGTGCTTTACGGTATCGCCGCTCCCGATTCGCAGCGCATCGCCTTCTATCGCCTTCTT
GACGAGTTCTTCTGAGGATCACGCGTCTCGAGATATCGGCGCGCCCCCGGGCAACTTTATTATACAAAGT
TGGCATTATAAAAAAGCATTGCTCATCAATTTGTTGCAACGAACAGGTCACTATCAGTCAAAATAAAATC
ATTATTTACTAGTGTTAACTTCGATCCCCAATTCGCCCTATAGTGAGTCGTATTACAATTCACTGGCCGT
CGTTTTACAACGTCGTGACTGGGAAAACCCTGGCGTTACCCAACTTAATCGCCTTGCAGCACATCCCCCT
TTCGCCAGCTGGCGTAATAGCGAAGAGGCCCGCACCGATCGCCCTTCCCAACAGTTGCGCAGCCTGAATG
GCGAATGAGCTTGCGCCGTCCCGTCAAGTCAGCGTAATGCTCTGCCAGTGTTACAACCAATTAACCAATT
CTGATTAGAAAAACTCATCGAGCATCAAATGAAACTGCAATTTATTCATATCAGGATTATCAATACCATA
TTTTTGAAAAAGCCGTTTCTGTAATGAAGGAGAAAACTCACCGAGGCAGTTCCATAGGATGGCAAGATCC
TGGTATCGGTCTGCGATTCCGACTCGTCCAACATCAATACAACCTATTAATTTCCCCTCGTCAAAAATAA
GGTTATCAAGTGAGAAATCACCATGAGTGACGACTGAATCCGGTGAGAATGGCAAAAGGTTATGCATTTC
TTTCCAGACTTGTTCAACAGGCCAGCCATTACGCTCGTCATCAAAATCACTCGCATCAACCAAACCGTTA
TTCATTCGTGATTGCGCCTGAGCGAGACGAAATACGCGATCGCTGTTAAAAGGACAATTACAAACAGGAA
TCGAATGCAACCGGCGCAGGAACACTGCCAGCGCATCAACAATATTTTCACCTGAATCAGGATATTCTTC
TAATACCTGGAATGCTGTTTTCCCAGGGATCGCAGTGGTGAGTAACCATGCATCATCAGGAGTACGGATA
AAATGCTTGATGGTCGGAAGAGGCATAAATTCCGTCAGCCAGTTTAGTCTGACCATCTCATCTGTAACAT
CATTGGCAACGCTACCTTTGCCATGTTTCAGAAACAACTCTGGCGCATCGGGCTTCCCATACAATCAATA
GATTGTCGCACCTGATTGCCCGACATTATCGCGAGCCCATTTATACCCATATAAATCAGCATCCATGTTG
GAATTTAATCGCGGCCTCGACGAGCAAGACGTTTCCCGTTGAATATGGCTCATAACACCCCTTGTATTAC
TGTTTATGTAAGCAGACAGTTTTATTGTTCATGATGATATATTTTTATCTTGTGCAATGTAACATCAGAG
ATTTTGAGACACTCGACAAGATGATCTTCTTGAGATCGTTTTGGTCTGCGCGTAATCTCTTGCTCTGAAA
ACGAAAAAACCGCCTTGCAGGGCGGTTTTTCGAAGGTTCTCTGAGCTACCAACTCTTTGAACCGAGGTAA
CTGGCTTGGAGGAGCGCAGTCACCAAAACTTGTCCTTTCAGTTTAGCCTTAACCGGCGCATGACTTCAAG
ACTAACTCCTCTAAATCAATTACCAGTGGCTGCTGCCAGTGGTGCTTTTGCATGTCTTTCCGGGTTGGAC
TCAAGACGATAGTTACCGGATAAGGCGCAGCGGTCGGACTGAACGGGGGGTTCGTGCATACAGTCCAGCT
TGGAGCGAACTGCCTACCCGGAACTGAGTGTCAGGCGTGGAATGAGACAAACGCGGCCATAACAGCGGAA
TGACACCGGTAAACCGAAAGGCAGGAACAGGAGAGCGCACGAGGGAGCCGCCAGGGGAAACGCCTGGTAT
CTTTATAGTCCTGTCGGGTTTCGCCACCACTGATTTGAGCGTCAGATTTCGTGATGCTTGTCAGGGGGGC
GGAGCCTATGGAAAAACGGCTTTGCCGCGGCCCTCTCACTTCCCTCGCGAAAGCT
