>Addgene plasmid #48986 | pBEG R2-iNeo-L3 #BGV207 | addgene partial sequence | sequence record 72846 | M13pUC-Fwd 5'-CCCAGTCACGACGTTGTAAAACG-3'
CGACTCACTATAGGGCGAATTGGGGATCGAAGTTAACACTAGTAAATAATGATTTTATTTTGACTGATAG
TGACCTGTTCGTTGCAACAAATTGATGAGCAATGCTTTTTTATAATGCCAACTTTGTATAATAAAGTTGC
CCGGGGGCGCGCCGATATCTCGAGACGCGTGATCCTCAGAAGAACTCGTCAAGAAGGCGATAGAAGGCGA
TGCGCTGCGAATCGGGAGCGGCGATACCGTAAAGCACGAGGAAGCGGTCAGCCCATTCGCCGCCAAGCTC
TTCAGCAATATCACGGGTAGCCAACGCTATGTCCTGATAGCGGTCCGCCACACCCAGCCGGCCACAGTCG
ATGAATCCAGAAAAGCGGCCATTTTCCACCATGATATTCGGCAAGCAGGCATCGCCATGGGTCACGACGA
GATCCTCGCCGTCGGGCATGCGCGCCTTGAGCCTGGCGAACAGTTCGGCTGGCGCGAGCCCCTGATGCTC
TTCGTCCAGATCATCCTGATCGACAAGACCGGCTTCCATCCGAGTACGTGCTCGCTCGATGCGATGTTTC
GCTTGGTGGTCGAATGGGCAGGTAGCCGGATCAAGCGTATGCAGCCGCCGCATTGCATCAGCCATGATGG
ATACTTTCTCGGCAGGAGCAAGGTGAGATGACAGGAGATCCTGCCCCGGCACTTCGCCCAATAGCAGCCA
GTCCCTTCCCGCTTCAGTGACAACGTCGAGCACAGCTGCGCAAGGAACGCCCGTCGTGGCCAGCCACGAT
AGCCGCGCTGCCTCGTCCTGCAGTTCATTCAGGGCACCGGACAGGTCGGTCTTGACAAAAAGAACCGGGC
GCCCCTGCGCTGACAGCCGGAACACGGCGGCATCAGAGCAGCCGATTGTCTGTTGTGCCCAGTCATAGCC
GAATAGCCTCTCCACCCAAGCGGCCGGA
