>Addgene plasmid #48986 | pBEG R2-iNeo-L3 #BGV207 | addgene partial sequence | sequence record 80081 | pBR322ori-F 5'-GGGAAACGCCTGGTATCTTT-3'
TTTGAGCGTCAGATTTCGTGATGCTTGTCAGGGGGGCGGAGCCTATGGAAAAACGGCTTTGCCGCGGCCC
TCTCACTTCCCTCGCGAAAGCTCCAATACGCAAACCGCCTCTCCCCGCGCGTTGGCCGATTCATTAATGC
AGCTGGCACGACAGGTTTCCCGACTGGAAAGCGGGCAGTGAGCGCAACGCAATTAATGTGAGTTAGCTCA
CTCATTAGGCACCCCAGGCTTTACACTTTATGCTTCCGCGGCTCGTATGTTGTGTGGAATTGTGAGCGGA
TAACAATTTCACACAGGAAACAGCTATGACCATGATTACGCCACTAGCAGATCTGCCGGCCATAGTGACT
GGATATGTTGTGTTTTACAGTATTATGTAGTCTGTTTTTTATGCAAAATCTAATTTAATATATTGATATT
TATATCATTTTACGTTTCTCGTTCAGCTTTCTTGTACAAAGTGGTTCGA
