[The description below was written by a language model from this plasmid's Addgene catalogue record.]
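Description:
pBEG R2-iNeo-L3 is a Gateway entry-type cloning vector of about 3.7 kb, built on the pBEG R2+xL3 backbone. It serves as a "module 3" donor in a modular system for assembling lentiviral and retroviral expression and knockdown vectors. It is propagated in standard E. coli under kanamycin selection. The record does not state the origin of replication or the copy number, and no feature table is provided, so the detailed layout of the backbone cannot be described here.

The payload is a neomycin resistance gene preceded by an internal ribosome entry site, described in the record as a weak IRES. The cassette is flanked by attR2 and attL3 recombination sites. It carries no promoter of its own, which fits its design. In a multisite Gateway recombination reaction, the attR2 and attL3 sites direct the IRES-Neo unit into a defined position and orientation downstream of the modules supplied by other entry plasmids. Once assembled in the destination viral vector, the IRES allows cap-independent translation of the resistance gene from the same transcript as the upstream gene of interest, so expression of the marker is linked to expression of the cargo. Transduced mammalian cells can then be selected with G418.

The plasmid is therefore a building block rather than an expression vector. It is used to add a bicistronic neomycin selection cassette to custom retroviral or lentiviral constructs. The restriction sites used to insert the cassette into the backbone are not recorded.
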