Addgene plasmid #48986: pBEG R2-iNeo-L3 #BGV207
Purpose: Supplies the selection marker (neomycin resistance) and IRES with flanked by AttR2 and AttL3 sites for Gateway cloning recombination reaction. (This corresponds to a module 3 plasmid).
Depositing lab: David Dankort. Depositing organization: McGill University. Publication: A modular lentiviral and retroviral construction system to rapidly generate vectors for gene expression and gene knockdown in vitro and in vivo. Geiling B, Vandal G, Posner AR, de Bruyns A, Dutchak KL, Garnett S, Dankort D. PLoS One. 2013 Oct 11;8(10):e76279. doi: 10.1371/journal.pone.0076279. PubMed 24146852.
Backbone
  Vector backbone: pBEG R2+xL3 (Addgene plasmid 48952)
  Backbone manufacturer: Dankort Lab
  Total vector size (bp): 3684
  Vector type: Gateway cloning vector
  Selectable markers: Neomycin (select with G418)
Growth in bacteria
  Bacterial resistance: Kanamycin, 50 μg/mL
  Growth temperature: 37°C
  Growth strain: DH5alpha
  Copy number: Unknown
Gene/Insert
  Gene/Insert name: neomycin resistance
  Promoter: NA
  Tag / fusion protein: IRES (weak) (N terminal on insert)
  Cloning method: Restriction Enzyme; 5′ cloning site unknown (unknown if destroyed); 3′ cloning site unknown (unknown if destroyed)
  Sequencing primers: 5′ M13-F20; 3′ M13R
Terms and licenses: Academic/Nonprofit Terms; Industry Terms: Not Available to Industry
How to cite: pBEG R2-iNeo-L3 #BGV207 was a gift from David Dankort (Addgene plasmid # 48986 ; http://n2t.net/addgene:48986 ; RRID:Addgene_48986)
